Addgene plasmid #176331: pVRC8400-SARS-CoV-2-S2P-B.1.617-E154K-L452R-E484Q-D614G-P681R-AVI
Purpose: Expresses SARS-CoV-2 S2P protein from the B.1.617 variant containing E154K-L452R-E484Q-D614G-P681R mutations with single chain Fc, HRV3C protease cleavage site, and AVI tag
Depositing lab: Peter Kwong. Depositing organization: National Institute of Allergy and Infectious Diseases (NIAID). Publication: Molecular probes of spike ectodomain and its subdomains for SARS-CoV-2 variants, Alpha through Omicron. Teng IT, Nazzari AF, Choe M, Liu T, Oliveira de Souza M, Petrova Y, Tsybovsky Y, Wang S, Zhang B, Artamonov M, Madan B, Huang A, Lopez Acevedo SN, Pan X, Ruckwardt TJ, DeKosky BJ, Mascola JR, Misasi J, Sullivan NJ, Zhou T, Kwong PD. PLoS One. 2022 May 24;17(5):e0268767. doi: 10.1371/journal.pone.0268767. eCollection 2022. PubMed 35609088.
Backbone
  Vector backbone: pVRC8400
  Vector type: Mammalian Expression
Growth in bacteria
  Bacterial resistance: Kanamycin, 50 μg/mL
  Growth temperature: 37°C
  Growth strain: DH5alpha
  Copy number: Unknown
Gene/Insert
  Gene/Insert name: SARS-CoV-2-S2P-B.1.617
  Mutation: E154K, L452R, E484Q, D614G, P681R
  Entrez Gene: S (a.k.a. GU280_gp02, spike glycoprotein)
  Tag / fusion protein: scFc (N terminal on insert); HRV3C (N terminal on insert); AVI (C terminal on insert)
Terms and licenses: Academic/Nonprofit Terms; Industry Terms: Not Available to Industry
How to cite: pVRC8400-SARS-CoV-2-S2P-B.1.617-E154K-L452R-E484Q-D614G-P681R-AVI was a gift from Peter Kwong (Addgene plasmid # 176331 ; http://n2t.net/addgene:176331 ; RRID:Addgene_176331)
