[The description below was written by a language model from this plasmid's Addgene catalogue record and pLannotate feature annotations shown in this document.]
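Description:
pVRC8400-SARS-CoV-2-S2P-B.1.617-E154K-L452R-E484Q-D614G-P681R-AVI is a 9,648 nt mammalian expression plasmid built on the pVRC8400 backbone and designed to produce a soluble, tagged SARS-CoV-2 spike protein from the B.1.617 variant lineage. It is propagated in E. coli through a high-copy ColE1/pUC-type origin and selected with kanamycin via an aph(3')-Ia resistance gene. The short rop, bom, β-lactamase and Tn903 fragments in the annotation appear to be backbone remnants rather than functional units.

Expression is driven by the human CMV immediate-early enhancer and promoter, followed by a truncated HTLV-1 5' LTR segment and a modified CMV intron A fragment, a combination commonly used to boost transcript levels and processing. A bovine growth hormone polyadenylation signal terminates the transcript. The open reading frame begins with a short mouse immunoglobulin heavy-chain variable fragment, whose position suggests a secretion leader, although the record does not state this. Next comes human IgG1 constant-region sequence corresponding to the single-chain Fc (scFc), then an HRV3C protease site and the spike coding fragment. The spike is the "S2P" form, a name that conventionally denotes the two-proline prefusion-stabilised design, and it carries E154K, L452R, E484Q, D614G and P681R. A C-terminal AVI tag provides a substrate for site-specific biotinylation by BirA.

This arrangement would allow capture of the secreted fusion through its Fc portion, release of the spike by HRV3C cleavage, and biotin labelling at the AVI tag. That fits the associated publication's description of these constructs as molecular probes of the spike ectodomain across SARS-CoV-2 variants, for example for studying antibody binding.
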