Features (pLannotate 1.2.2; 15 found; start..end, strand, type, name):
      7..42      +  CDS            rop (fragment): Rop protein, which maintains plasmids at low copy number; rop
    144..242     +  misc_feature   bom (fragment): basis of mobility region from pBR322
    328..707     +  enhancer       CMV enhancer: human cytomegalovirus immediate early enhancer
    708..911     +  promoter       CMV promoter: human cytomegalovirus (CMV) immediate early promoter
   1000..1227    +  LTR            5' LTR (truncated) (fragment): truncated 5' long terminal repeat (LTR) from human T-cell leukemia virus (HTLV) type 1
   1231..1341    +  intron         CMV intron (fragment): modified intron A from human cytomegalovirus
   1392..1460    +  CDS            Ighv1-61 (fragment): HVM05_MOUSE - Also known as Igh-VJ558. Experimental evidence at protein level: Swiss-Prot protein existence level 1. From Mus musculus (Mouse).
   1794..2810    +  CDS            IGHG1: IGHG1_HUMAN - Experimental evidence at protein level: Swiss-Prot protein existence level 1. Constant region of immunoglobulin heavy chains. Immunoglobulins, also known as antibodies, are membrane-bound or secreted glycoproteins produced by B lymphocytes. In the recognition phase of humoral immunity, the membrane-bound immunoglobulins serve as receptors which, upon binding of a specific antigen, trigger the clonal expansion and differentiation of B lymphocytes into immunoglobulins- secreting plasma cells. Secreted immunoglobulins mediate the effector phase of humoral immunity, which results in
   2865..6449    +  CDS            S (fragment): SPIKE_SARS2 - Experimental evidence at protein level: Swiss-Prot protein existence level 1. [Spike glycoprotein]: May down-regulate host tetherin (BST2) by lysosomal degradation, thereby counteracting its antiviral activity. From Severe acute respiratory syndrome coronavirus 2 (2019-nCoV) (SARS-CoV-2).
   6643..6867    +  polyA_signal   bGH poly(A) signal: bovine growth hormone polyadenylation signal
   7405..7993    -  rep_origin     ori: high-copy-number ColE1/pMB1/pBR322/pUC origin of replication
   8165..8236    -  CDS            bla(M) (fragment): β-lactamase lacking the signal sequence; bla(M); allows cytosolic expression of β-lactamase
   8248..8394    -  CDS            TRA2_ECOLX (fragment): Protein predicted: Swiss-Prot protein existence level 4. Required for transposition of transposon Tn903. From Escherichia coli.
   8535..9350    -  CDS            KanR: aminoglycoside phosphotransferase; aph(3')-Ia; confers resistance to kanamycin in bacteria or G418 (Geneticin®) in eukaryotes
   9473..9560    -  promoter       AmpR promoter (fragment): bla
>Addgene plasmid #176331 | pVRC8400-SARS-CoV-2-S2P-B.1.617-E154K-L452R-E484Q-D614G-P681R-AVI | addgene full sequence | sequence record 347140 | Addgene NGS Result
TTTCGTCTCGCGCGTTTCGGTGATGACGGTGAAAACCTCTGACACATGCAGCTCCCGGAGACGGTCACAG
CTTGTCTGTAAGCGGATGCCGGGAGCAGACAAGCCCGTCAGGGCGCGTCAGCGGGTGTTGGCGGGTGTCG
GGGCTGGCTTAACTATGCGGCATCAGAGCAGATTGTACTGAGAGTGCACCATATGCGGTGTGAAATACCG
CACAGATGCGTAAGGAGAAAATACCGCATCAGATTGGCTATTGGCCATTGCATACGTTGTATCCATATCA
TAATATGTACATTTATATTGGCTCATGTCCAACATTACCGCCATGTTGACATTGATTATTGACTAGTTAT
TAATAGTAATCAATTACGGGGTCATTAGTTCATAGCCCATATATGGAGTTCCGCGTTACATAACTTACGG
TAAATGGCCCGCCTGGCTGACCGCCCAACGACCCCCGCCCATTGACGTCAATAATGACGTATGTTCCCAT
AGTAACGCCAATAGGGACTTTCCATTGACGTCAATGGGTGGAGTATTTACGGTAAACTGCCCACTTGGCA
GTACATCAAGTGTATCATATGCCAAGTACGCCCCCTATTGACGTCAATGACGGTAAATGGCCCGCCTGGC
ATTATGCCCAGTACATGACCTTATGGGACTTTCCTACTTGGCAGTACATCTACGTATTAGTCATCGCTAT
TACCATGGTGATGCGGTTTTGGCAGTACATCAATGGGCGTGGATAGCGGTTTGACTCACGGGGATTTCCA
AGTCTCCACCCCATTGACGTCAATGGGAGTTTGTTTTGGCACCAAAATCAACGGGACTTTCCAAAATGTC
GTAACAACTCCGCCCCATTGACGCAAATGGGCGGTAGGCGTGTACGGTGGGAGGTCTATATAAGCAGAGC
TCGTTTAGTGAACCGTCAGATCGCCTGGAGACGCCATCCACGCTGTTTTGACCTCCATAGAAGACACCGG
GACCGATCCAGCCTCCATCGGCTCGCATCTCTCCTTCACGCGCCCGCCGCCCTACCTGAGGCCGCCATCC
ACGCCGGTTGAGTCGCGTTCTGCCGCCTCCCGCCTGTGGTGCCTCCTGAACTGCGTCCGCCGTCTAGGTA
AGTTTAAAGCTCAGGTCGAGACCGGGCCTTTGTCCGGCGCTCCCTTGGAGCCTACCTAGACTCAGCCGGC
TCTCCACGCTTTGCCTGACCCTGCTTGCTCAACTCTAGTTAACGGTGGAGGGCAGTGTAGTCTGAGCAGT
ACTCGTTGCTGCCGCGCGCGCCACCAGACATAATAGCTGACAGACTAACAGACTGTTCCTTTCCATGGGT
CTTTTCTGCAGTCACCGTCGTCGACACGTGTGATCAGATATCGCGGCCGCTCTAGACCACCATGGGATGG
TCATGTATCATCCTTTTTCTAGTAGCAACTGCAACCGGTGTACATTCCGCACCAGAGCTGCTGGGAGGAC
CTAGCGTGTTCCTGTTTCCCCCTAAGCCTAAGGACACCCTGATGATCAGCCGGACCCCAGAGGTGACATG
CGTGGTGGTGGACGTGTCCCACGAGGACCCCGAGGTGAAGTTCAACTGGTACGTGGATGGCGTGGAGGTG
CACAATGCCAAGACCAAGCCAAGGGAGGAGCAGTACAACTCTACCTATCGCGTGGTGAGCGTGCTGACAG
TGCTGCACCAGGACTGGCTGAACGGCAAGGAGTACAAGTGTAAGGTGTCTAATAAGGCCCTGCCTGCCCC
AATCGAGAAGACCATCAGCAAGGCAAAGGGACAGCCAAGGGAGCCTCAGGTGTATACCCTGCCACCCAGC
CGCGACGAGCTGACAAAGAACCAGGTGTCCCTGTACTGCCTGGTGAAGGGCTTCTATCCTTCCGATATCG
CCGTGGAGTGGGAGTCTAATGGCCAGCCAGAGAACAATTACAAGACCACACCTCCAGTGCTGGACTCCGA
TGGCTCTTTCTTTCTGTATTCCAAGCTGACCGTGGATAAGAGCCGGTGGCAGCAGGGCAACGTGTTTAGC
TGTTCCGTGATGCACGAGGCCCTGCACAATCACTACACACAGAAGTCTCTGAGCCTGTCCCCCGGCAAGG
GAGGAGGAGGCAGCGGCGGAGGAGGCTCCGGAGGCGGCGGCTCTGGCGGCGGCGGCAGCGCCCCTGAACT
GCTGGGAGGACCAAGCGTGTTCCTGTTTCCACCTAAGCCCAAAGATACCCTGATGATCTCCAGGACCCCT
GAAGTCACCTGCGTGGTCGTGGACGTGTCTCATGAGGACCCCGAAGTCAAGTTCAACTGGTACGTGGACG
GAGTCGAAGTCCATAACGCCAAGACCAAGCCTAGAGAAGAGCAGTACAACTCCACCTATAGAGTGGTGTC
TGTGCTGACAGTGCTGCATCAGGATTGGCTGAATGGCAAGGAATATAAGTGTAAGGTGAGCAATAAGGCC
CTGCCCGCCCCTATCGAGAAGACCATCTCTAAAGCCAAAGGACAGCCAAGGGAGCCACAGGTGTATACAC
TGCCACCCAGCCGGGACGAGCTGACCAAGAACCAGGTGAGCCTGACATGTCTGGTCAAGGGCTTCTACCC
CAGTGACATTGCTGTGGAGTGGGAGTCCAATGGCCAGCCTGAGAACAATTATAAAACTACCCCACCAGTG
CTGGACAGCGATGGCTCCTTCTTTCTGACCAGCAAGCTGACAGTGGATAAGTCCCGCTGGCAGCAGGGAA
ACGTGTTTTCTTGTAGCGTGATGCATGAGGCCCTGCATAACCACTACACCCAGAAGTCCCTGTCTCTGAG
CCCAGGCAAGGGAGGCAGCGGAGGCGGAGGCAGCGGAGGCCTGGAGGTGCTGTTTCAGGGCCCTCAGTGC
GTGAACCTGACCACCCGAACCCAGCTCCCACCAGCCTACACCAACAGCTTTACACGGGGCGTGTACTACC
CTGACAAGGTGTTCAGATCTAGCGTCCTGCACAGCACTCAGGACCTCTTCCTGCCGTTCTTCAGCAACGT
GACATGGTTCCACGCCATCCACGTGAGCGGCACAAACGGAACCAAGCGGTTTGATAACCCCGTCCTGCCA
TTCAATGATGGAGTTTACTTCGCCAGTACCGAGAAGAGTAACATCATCCGGGGCTGGATCTTCGGCACCA
CCCTGGATAGCAAAACACAGAGCCTCCTGATCGTGAACAATGCCACGAACGTCGTGATCAAGGTGTGCGA
GTTCCAGTTTTGCAATGATCCTTTCCTGGGTGTGTACTACCACAAGAACAACAAGAGCTGGATGAAGAGC
GAGTTCAGAGTCTACAGCAGCGCCAACAACTGCACATTCGAGTACGTCTCTCAGCCTTTTCTGATGGACC
TTGAGGGGAAACAAGGCAACTTCAAGAACCTGAGAGAATTCGTGTTCAAGAACATCGACGGCTACTTCAA
AATCTACTCCAAGCACACACCCATCAACCTGGTCCGGGACCTCCCTCAGGGCTTCAGCGCCCTGGAACCC
CTGGTCGACCTGCCCATAGGCATCAACATAACGCGGTTCCAAACCCTGCTGGCCCTGCATAGATCCTACC
TGACTCCTGGCGACAGCAGCAGCGGATGGACCGCCGGAGCTGCAGCCTACTATGTGGGCTACCTGCAACC
TAGAACCTTCCTGCTGAAGTACAACGAGAACGGCACAATCACAGACGCCGTCGACTGCGCCCTGGACCCT
CTCTCTGAGACAAAGTGCACCCTGAAGTCCTTCACCGTGGAAAAGGGCATCTACCAGACCAGCAACTTCC
GGGTGCAGCCTACAGAGAGCATCGTGCGATTTCCAAACATTACCAACCTCTGCCCCTTCGGCGAGGTGTT
TAACGCCACAAGATTTGCCTCCGTTTACGCCTGGAATAGAAAGAGAATCAGCAATTGTGTGGCCGACTAC
TCCGTGCTGTATAACAGCGCCTCTTTCAGCACCTTCAAGTGCTACGGCGTTTCCCCAACAAAGCTGAATG
ACCTGTGCTTCACCAACGTGTACGCCGACTCCTTCGTAATTAGAGGCGATGAGGTGCGGCAGATCGCACC
AGGCCAGACCGGTAAGATCGCTGACTACAACTATAAGCTGCCTGATGATTTTACAGGCTGCGTGATCGCC
TGGAACTCTAACAACCTGGATAGCAAGGTGGGCGGCAACTACAACTACAGATACCGGCTGTTTCGCAAGT
CTAACCTGAAACCTTTCGAGAGAGACATCTCCACAGAGATCTACCAGGCCGGTTCTACACCTTGTAACGG
GGTGCAGGGCTTCAACTGTTACTTCCCTCTGCAAAGCTACGGCTTCCAGCCTACCAATGGAGTCGGCTAC
CAGCCATACCGGGTGGTCGTGCTGTCCTTCGAGTTACTCCACGCCCCCGCCACCGTCTGCGGTCCTAAGA
AGTCCACCAATCTGGTTAAGAACAAATGCGTGAACTTCAACTTCAACGGCCTGACCGGGACCGGCGTGCT
GACCGAAAGCAACAAAAAGTTCCTCCCCTTCCAGCAGTTCGGCCGTGATATCGCTGACACCACAGATGCC
GTCAGAGATCCACAGACCCTGGAAATCCTGGATATTACACCCTGCTCCTTCGGAGGAGTTTCTGTGATCA
CCCCCGGGACCAATACCAGCAACCAGGTGGCTGTGCTGTACCAAGGTGTTAACTGCACCGAGGTTCCTGT
GGCCATCCACGCCGATCAGCTGACACCTACTTGGAGAGTGTACTCCACTGGCTCCAATGTGTTCCAGACC
AGGGCCGGATGTCTGATCGGCGCCGAGCACGTGAATAACAGTTACGAGTGCGACATCCCTATCGGCGCCG
GCATCTGTGCCAGCTACCAGACCCAGACAAACAGCAGAGGGTCTGCTTCCTCTGTAGCTAGCCAGAGCAT
CATCGCCTACACCATGAGCCTGGGCGCAGAGAACAGCGTGGCCTATTCCAACAACTCTATCGCCATTCCC
ACCAACTTTACAATTAGCGTCACAACAGAGATCCTGCCCGTGAGCATGACCAAGACCAGCGTGGACTGTA
CAATGTACATCTGTGGCGACAGCACTGAATGCAGCAACCTGCTGCTGCAATACGGCTCCTTTTGCACCCA
ACTGAACCGGGCGCTGACCGGAATCGCCGTGGAACAGGACAAAAATACCCAGGAGGTGTTCGCCCAAGTG
AAGCAGATCTACAAGACCCCACCTATCAAGGACTTCGGCGGCTTTAACTTTAGCCAGATTCTCCCTGATC
CTTCTAAGCCTAGCAAGCGGAGCTTTATCGAGGATCTGCTGTTCAACAAGGTCACCCTGGCCGATGCCGG
CTTTATCAAACAGTATGGCGATTGCCTGGGCGACATAGCCGCCAGAGATCTGATCTGCGCCCAGAAATTC
AACGGCCTGACAGTTCTCCCACCTCTGCTGACCGACGAGATGATCGCTCAGTACACCTCTGCCCTGCTGG
CTGGCACCATCACATCTGGGTGGACATTTGGCGCCGGCGCCGCCCTGCAGATCCCCTTTGCCATGCAGAT
GGCCTATAGATTCAACGGAATCGGCGTGACCCAGAACGTGCTGTATGAAAACCAGAAGCTGATCGCTAAC
CAGTTCAATTCTGCCATCGGCAAGATCCAGGACTCCCTCTCCTCTACCGCCAGCGCCCTGGGCAAACTGC
AGGACGTGGTGAATCAGAACGCCCAAGCCCTGAACACCCTGGTGAAGCAGCTCAGCAGCAATTTTGGCGC
CATCAGCTCTGTGCTGAACGATATCCTGTCTAGACTGGACCCTCCAGAAGCCGAAGTCCAGATCGATAGA
CTGATCACAGGCAGACTGCAGTCCCTGCAAACCTACGTGACCCAACAGCTGATCAGGGCCGCTGAAATAA
GAGCCAGCGCCAATCTCGCCGCTACCAAGATGTCCGAGTGTGTGCTGGGACAGTCTAAACGCGTTGACTT
CTGCGGCAAAGGCTATCACCTGATGAGCTTCCCCCAGAGCGCGCCGCACGGCGTGGTGTTCCTGCATGTG
ACATACGTGCCTGCCCAAGAGAAGAATTTCACAACCGCCCCTGCCATCTGCCACGACGGCAAGGCCCACT
TCCCAAGAGAGGGCGTTTTCGTTTCCAATGGCACACACTGGTTCGTGACACAAAGAAACTTCTACGAACC
CCAGATTATCACCACCGACAACACCTTCGTGAGTGGCAATTGTGACGTGGTCATCGGAATCGTGAACAAC
ACAGTGTACGACCCTCTGCAACCTGAGCTGGACTCTTTTAAGGAAGAGCTGGACAAGTACTTTAAAAACC
ACACCAGCCCCGATGTGGACCTGGGCGACATCAGTGGCATTAACGCCAGCGTGGTGAACATCCAAAAGGA
AATCGACAGACTGAACGAGGTGGCCAAGAACCTGAACGAGTCCCTGATCGACCTGCAGGAGCTCGGCAAA
TACGAGCAGGGATCTGGATACATCCCCGAGGCCCCCAGAGATGGCCAGGCCTACGTGCGGAAGGACGGCG
AGTGGGTACTGCTGAGCACATTCCTGGGCAGATCCGGAGGAGGCCTGGTGCCACAGCAGAGCGGAGGCCT
GAACGACATCTTCGAGGCCCAGAAGATCGAGTGGCACGAGGGCTGATGAGGATCCAGATCTGCTGTGCCT
TCTAGTTGCCAGCCATCTGTTGTTTGCCCCTCCCCCGTGCCTTCCTTGACCCTGGAAGGTGCCACTCCCA
CTGTCCTTTCCTAATAAAATGAGGAAATTGCATCGCATTGTCTGAGTAGGTGTCATTCTATTCTGGGGGG
TGGGGTGGGGCAGGACAGCAAGGGGGAGGATTGGGAAGACAATAGCAGGCATGCTGGGGATGCGGTGGGC
TCTATGGGTACCCAGGTGCTGAAGAATTGACCCGGTTCCTCCTGGGCCAGAAAGAAGCAGGCACATCCCC
TTCTCTGTGACACACCCTGTCCACGCCCCTGGTTCTTAGTTCCAGCCCCACTCATAGGACACTCATAGCT
CAGGAGGGCTCCGCCTTCAATCCCACCCGCTAAAGTACTTGGAGCGGTCTCTCCCTCCCTCATCAGCCCA
CCAAACCAAACCTAGCCTCCAAGAGTGGGAAGAAATTAAAGCAAGATAGGCTATTAAGTGCAGAGGGAGA
GAAAATGCCTCCAACATGTGAGGAAGTAATGAGAGAAATCATAGAATTTTAAGGCCATGATTTAAGGCCA
TCATGGCCTTAATCTTCCGCTTCCTCGCTCACTGACTCGCTGCGCTCGGTCGTTCGGCTGCGGCGAGCGG
TATCAGCTCACTCAAAGGCGGTAATACGGTTATCCACAGAATCAGGGGATAACGCAGGAAAGAACATGTG
AGCAAAAGGCCAGCAAAAGGCCAGGAACCGTAAAAAGGCCGCGTTGCTGGCGTTTTTCCATAGGCTCCGC
CCCCCTGACGAGCATCACAAAAATCGACGCTCAAGTCAGAGGTGGCGAAACCCGACAGGACTATAAAGAT
ACCAGGCGTTTCCCCCTGGAAGCTCCCTCGTGCGCTCTCCTGTTCCGACCCTGCCGCTTACCGGATACCT
GTCCGCCTTTCTCCCTTCGGGAAGCGTGGCGCTTTCTCATAGCTCACGCTGTAGGTATCTCAGTTCGGTG
TAGGTCGTTCGCTCCAAGCTGGGCTGTGTGCACGAACCCCCCGTTCAGCCCGACCGCTGCGCCTTATCCG
GTAACTATCGTCTTGAGTCCAACCCGGTAAGACACGACTTATCGCCACTGGCAGCAGCCACTGGTAACAG
GATTAGCAGAGCGAGGTATGTAGGCGGTGCTACAGAGTTCTTGAAGTGGTGGCCTAACTACGGCTACACT
AGAAGAACAGTATTTGGTATCTGCGCTCTGCTGAAGCCAGTTACCTTCGGAAAAAGAGTTGGTAGCTCTT
GATCCGGCAAACAAACCACCGCTGGTAGCGGTGGTTTTTTTGTTTGCAAGCAGCAGATTACGCGCAGAAA
AAAAGGATCTCAAGAAGATCCTTTGATCTTTTCTACGGGGTCTGACGCTCAGTGGAACGAAAACTCACGT
TAAGGGATTTTGGTCATGAGATTATCAAAAAGGATCTTCACCTAGATCCTTTTAAATTAAAAATGAAGTT
TTAAATCAATCTAAAGTATATATGAGTAAACTTGGTCTGACAGTTACCAATGCTTAATCAGTGAGGCACC
TATCTCAGCGATCTGTCTATTTCGTTCATCCATAGTTGCCTGACTCGGGGGGGGGGGGCGCTGAGGTCTG
CCTCGTGAAGAAGGTGTTGCTGACTCATACCAGGCCTGAATCGCCCCATCATCCAGCCAGAAAGTGAGGG
AGCCACGGTTGATGAGAGCTTTGTTGTAGGTGGACCAGTTGGTGATTTTGAACTTTTGCTTTGCCACGGA
ACGGTCTGCGTTGTCGGGAAGATGCGTGATCTGATCCTTCAACTCAGCAAAAGTTCGATTTATTCAACAA
AGCCGCCGTCCCGTCAAGTCAGCGTAATGCTCTGCCAGTGTTACAACCAATTAACCAATTCTGATTAGAA
AAACTCATCGAGCATCAAATGAAACTGCAATTTATTCATATCAGGATTATCAATACCATATTTTTGAAAA
AGCCGTTTCTGTAATGAAGGAGAAAACTCACCGAGGCAGTTCCATAGGATGGCAAGATCCTGGTATCGGT
CTGCGATTCCGACTCGTCCAACATCAATACAACCTATTAATTTCCCCTCGTCAAAAATAAGGTTATCAAG
TGAGAAATCACCATGAGTGACGACTGAATCCGGTGAGAATGGCAAAAGCTTATGCATTTCTTTCCAGACT
TGTTCAACAGGCCAGCCATTACGCTCGTCATCAAAATCACTCGCATCAACCAAACCGTTATTCATTCGTG
ATTGCGCCTGAGCGAGACGAAATACGCGATCGCTGTTAAAAGGACAATTACAAACAGGAATCGAATGCAA
CCGGCGCAGGAACACTGCCAGCGCATCAACAATATTTTCACCTGAATCAGGATATTCTTCTAATACCTGG
AATGCTGTTTTCCCGGGGATCGCAGTGGTGAGTAACCATGCATCATCAGGAGTACGGATAAAATGCTTGA
TGGTCGGAAGAGGCATAAATTCCGTCAGCCAGTTTAGTCTGACCATCTCATCTGTAACATCATTGGCAAC
GCTACCTTTGCCATGTTTCAGAAACAACTCTGGCGCATCGGGCTTCCCATACAATCGATAGATTGTCGCA
CCTGATTGCCCGACATTATCGCGAGCCCATTTATACCCATATAAATCAGCATCCATGTTGGAATTTAATC
GCGGCCTCGAGCAAGACGTTTCCCGTTGAATATGGCTCATAACACCCCTTGTATTACTGTTTATGTAAGC
AGACAGTTTTATTGTTCATGATGATATATTTTTATCTTGTGCAATGTAACATCAGAGATTTTGAGACACA
ACGTGGCTTTCCCCCCCCCCCCATTATTGAAGCATTTATCAGGGTTATTGTCTCATGAGCGGATACATAT
TTGAATGTATTTAGAAAAATAAACAAATAGGGGTTCCGCGCACATTTCCCCGAAAAGTGCCACCTGACGT
CTAAGAAACCATTATTATCATGACATTAACCTATAAAAATAGGCGTATCACGAGGCCC
